Addgene plasmid #144441: TFORF2965
Purpose: Lentiviral vector for overexpressing transcription factor ORFs with unique 24-bp barcodes. Barcodes facilitate identification of transcription factors in pooled screens.
Depositing lab: Feng Zhang. Depositing organization: Broad Institute. Publication: A transcription factor atlas of directed differentiation. Joung J, Ma S, Tay T, Geiger-Schuller KR, Kirchgatterer PC, Verdine VK, Guo B, Arias-Garcia MA, Allen WE, Singh A, Kuksenko O, Abudayyeh OO, Gootenberg JS, Fu Z, Macrae RK, Buenrostro JD, Regev A, Zhang F. Cell. 2023 Jan 5;186(1):209-229.e26. doi: 10.1016/j.cell.2022.11.026. PubMed 36608654.
Backbone
  Vector backbone: pLX_TRC317
  Backbone manufacturer: Broad Institute Genetic Perturbation Platform
  Backbone size w/o insert (bp): 8264
  Vector type: Mammalian Expression, Lentiviral
  Selectable markers: Puromycin
Growth in bacteria
  Bacterial resistance: Ampicillin, 100 μg/mL
  Growth temperature: 37°C
  Growth strain: NEB Stable
  Copy number: High Copy
Gene/Insert
  Gene/Insert name: NR2C2
  Species: H. sapiens (human)
  Insert size (bp): 2057
  Entrez Gene: NR2C2 (a.k.a. TAK1, TR4)
  Promoter: EF1a
  Tag / fusion protein: V5 (C terminal on insert)
  Cloning method: Gateway Cloning
  Sequencing primers: 5′ GGGTGGAGACTGAAGTTAGGCCAG; 3′ CACATAGCGTAAAAGGAGCAACATAG
Resource information
  A portion of this plasmid was derived from a plasmid made by: Broad Institute Genetic Perturbation Platform
Terms and licenses: Academic/Nonprofit Terms; Industry Terms: Not Available to Industry
Depositor comments: NM_003298.4 Please test multiple small colonies in case of plasmid recombination. To make this collection available in a timely manner, a portion of this collection was not fully sequenced by Addgene. If an Addgene verified full plasmid sequence is not available, please contact us prior to placing an order to request the full sequence.
How to cite: TFORF2965 was a gift from Feng Zhang (Addgene plasmid # 144441 ; http://n2t.net/addgene:144441 ; RRID:Addgene_144441)
