[The description below was written by a language model from this plasmid's Addgene catalogue record and pLannotate feature annotations shown in this document.]
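Description:
TFORF2965 is a lentiviral mammalian expression plasmid built on the pLX_TRC317 backbone that carries the human NR2C2 open reading frame (also known as TAK1 or TR4), an orphan nuclear receptor that can act as a transcriptional repressor or activator. It belongs to a barcoded transcription factor ORF collection in which each construct carries a unique 24-bp barcode, so that the factor can be identified in pooled overexpression screens. The barcode itself is not annotated in the feature table. In bacteria the plasmid is maintained through a high-copy ColE1/pUC-type origin with ampicillin resistance, and an f1 origin is also present. The depositor cautions that the plasmid can recombine, which is a common concern with LTR-containing vectors.

The viral cassette follows a third-generation, self-inactivating design. An RSV promoter drives a truncated HIV-1 5' LTR, followed by the Ψ packaging signal, a gag fragment and the RRE for Rev-dependent export of the genomic RNA. The cassette ends in a ΔU3 3' LTR followed by an SV40 polyadenylation signal. Within the provirus, SV40 early promoter sequences sit upstream of a puromycin N-acetyltransferase gene for selection of transduced cells. A cPPT/CTS element, which aids nuclear import of the viral genome, follows this marker. The EF-1α promoter then drives NR2C2, which is flanked by attB1 and attB2 sites left by Gateway cloning and is followed by a C-terminal V5 epitope tag for detection. A downstream WPRE enhances transcript stability and expression. The construct is suited to constitutive NR2C2 overexpression in transduced mammalian cells, either individually or in pooled screens such as those for directed differentiation.
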