Features (pLannotate 1.2.2; 34 found; start..end, strand, type, name):
      5..231     +  promoter       RSV promoter: Rous sarcoma virus enhancer/promoter
    232..412     +  LTR            5' LTR (truncated): truncated 5' long terminal repeat (LTR) from HIV-1
    459..584     +  misc_feature   HIV-1 Ψ: packaging signal of human immunodeficiency virus type 1
    568..931     +  CDS            HIV-1 gag (fragment): gag protein from human immunodeficiency virus 1; gag
   1077..1310    +  misc_feature   RRE: The Rev response element (RRE) of HIV-1 allows for Rev-dependent mRNA export from the nucleus to the cytoplasm.
   1687..1713    +  CDS            Rev (fragment): human immunodeficiency virus 1 (HIV-1) Rev protein; rev; enhances nuclear export of unspliced and incompletely spliced viral mRNAs
   1720..1743    +  promoter       SV40 promoter (fragment): SV40 early promoter
   1744..1815    +  promoter       SV40 promoter (fragment): SV40 enhancer and early promoter
   1839..1974    +  rep_origin     SV40 ori: SV40 origin of replication
   2020..2616    +  CDS            PuroR (fragment): puromycin N-acetyltransferase; pac from Streptomyces; confers resistance to puromycin
   2665..2782    +  misc_feature   cPPT/CTS: central polypurine tract and central termination sequence of HIV-1
   2847..2913    +  CDS            small t antigen (fragment): SV40 (simian virus 40) small t antigen
   2920..4098    +  promoter       EF-1α promoter: strong constitutive promoter for human elongation factor EF-1α
   4118..4142    +  protein_bind   attB1: mutant version of attB; recombination site for the Gateway® BP reaction BP Clonase™
   4148..5992    +  CDS            NR2C2: NR2C2_HUMAN - Also known as TAK1, TR4. Experimental evidence at protein level: Swiss-Prot protein existence level 1. Orphan nuclear receptor that can act as a repressor or activator of transcription. An important repressor of nuclear receptor signaling pathways such as retinoic acid receptor, retinoid X, vitamin D3 receptor, thyroid hormone receptor and estrogen receptor pathways. May regulate gene expression during the late phase of spermatogenesis. Together with NR2C1, forms the core of the DRED (direct repeat erythroid-definitive) complex that represses embryonic and fetal globin transcript
   5994..6018    -  protein_bind   attB2: mutant version of attB; recombination site for the Gateway® BP reaction BP Clonase™
   6026..6067    +  CDS            V5 tag: epitope tag from simian virus 5
   6083..6136    +  promoter       U6 promoter (fragment): RNA polymerase III promoter for human U6 snRNA
   6178..6766    +  misc_feature   WPRE: woodchuck hepatitis virus posttranscriptional regulatory element
   6817..6836    +  misc_feature   cPPT/CTS (fragment): central polypurine tract and central termination sequence of HIV-1
   6838..7071    +  LTR            3' LTR (ΔU3): self-inactivating 3' long terminal repeat (LTR) from HIV-1
   7149..7270    +  polyA_signal   SV40 poly(A) signal: SV40 polyadenylation signal
   7310..7445    +  rep_origin     SV40 ori: SV40 origin of replication
   7466..7484    -  promoter       T7 promoter: promoter for bacteriophage T7 RNA polymerase
   7492..7647    +  CDS            lacZα (fragment): LacZα fragment of β-galactosidase; lacZ fragment
   7652..8080    +  rep_origin     f1 ori (sequence partly withheld): f1 bacteriophage origin of replication; arrow indicates direction of (+) strand synthesis
   8133..8237    +  promoter       AmpR promoter: bla
   8238..9098    +  CDS            AmpR: β-lactamase; bla; confers resistance to ampicillin, carbenicillin, and related antibiotics
   9269..9857    +  rep_origin     ori: high-copy-number ColE1/pMB1/pBR322/pUC origin of replication
  10040..10132   +  CDS            lacI (fragment): lac repressor; lacI; The lac repressor binds to the lac operator to inhibit transcription in E. coli. This inhibition can be relieved by adding lactose or isopropyl-β-D-thiogalactopyranoside (IPTG).
  10145..10166   +  protein_bind   CAP binding site: CAP binding activates transcription in the presence of cAMP. E. coli catabolite activator protein
  10181..10211   +  promoter       lac promoter: promoter for the E. coli lac operon
  10219..10235   +  protein_bind   lac operator: The lac repressor binds to the lac operator to inhibit transcription in E. coli. This inhibition can be relieved by adding lactose or isopropyl-β-D-thiogalactopyranoside (IPTG). lac repressor encoded by lacI
  10280..10298   +  promoter       T3 promoter: promoter for bacteriophage T3 RNA polymerase
>Addgene plasmid #144441 | TFORF2965 | addgene full sequence | sequence record 407328 | Addgene NGS Result
TTAATGTAGTCTTATGCAATACTCTTGTAGTCTTGCAACATGGTAACGATGAGTTAGCAACATGCCTTAC
AAGGAGAGAAAAAGCACCGTGCATGCCGATTGGTGGAAGTAAGGTGGTACGATCGTGCCTTATTAGGAAG
GCAACAGACGGGTCTGACATGGATTGGACGAACCACTGAATTGCCGCATTGCAGAGATATTGTATTTAAG
TGCCTAGCTCGATACATAAACGGGTCTCTCTGGTTAGACCAGATCTGAGCCTGGGAGCTCTCTGGCTAAC
TAGGGAACCCACTGCTTAAGCCTCAATAAAGCTTGCCTTGAGTGCTTCAAGTAGTGTGTGCCCGTCTGTT
GTGTGACTCTGGTAACTAGAGATCCCTCAGACCCTTTTAGTCAGTGTGGAAAATCTCTAGCAGTGGCGCC
CGAACAGGGACTTGAAAGCGAAAGGGAAACCAGAGGAGCTCTCTCGACGCAGGACTCGGCTTGCTGAAGC
GCGCACGGCAAGAGGCGAGGGGCGGCGACTGGTGAGTACGCCAAAAATTTTGACTAGCGGAGGCTAGAAG
GAGAGAGATGGGTGCGAGAGCGTCAGTATTAAGCGGGGGAGAATTAGATCGCGATGGGAAAAAATTCGGT
TAAGGCCAGGGGGAAAGAAAAAATATAAATTAAAACATATAGTATGGGCAAGCAGGGAGCTAGAACGATT
CGCAGTTAATCCTGGCCTGTTAGAAACATCAGAAGGCTGTAGACAAATACTGGGACAGCTACAACCATCC
CTTCAGACAGGATCAGAAGAACTTAGATCATTATATAATACAGTAGCAACCCTCTATTGTGTGCATCAAA
GGATAGAGATAAAAGACACCAAGGAAGCTTTAGACAAGATAGAGGAAGAGCAAAACAAAAGTAAGACCAC
CGCACAGCAAGCGGCCGCTGATCTTCAGACCTGGAGGAGGAGATATGAGGGACAATTGGAGAAGTGAATT
ATATAAATATAAAGTAGTAAAAATTGAACCATTAGGAGTAGCACCCACCAAGGCAAAGAGAAGAGTGGTG
CAGAGAGAAAAAAGAGCAGTGGGAATAGGAGCTTTGTTCCTTGGGTTCTTGGGAGCAGCAGGAAGCACTA
TGGGCGCAGCGTCAATGACGCTGACGGTACAGGCCAGACAATTATTGTCTGGTATAGTGCAGCAGCAGAA
CAATTTGCTGAGGGCTATTGAGGCGCAACAGCATCTGTTGCAACTCACAGTCTGGGGCATCAAGCAGCTC
CAGGCAAGAATCCTGGCTGTGGAAAGATACCTAAAGGATCAACAGCTCCTGGGGATTTGGGGTTGCTCTG
GAAAACTCATTTGCACCACTGCTGTGCCTTGGAATGCTAGTTGGAGTAATAAATCTCTGGAACAGATTTG
GAATCACACGACCTGGATGGAGTGGGACAGAGAAATTAACAATTACACAAGCTTAATACACTCCTTAATT
GAAGAATCGCAAAACCAGCAAGAAAAGAATGAACAAGAATTATTGGAATTAGATAAATGGGCAAGTTTGT
GGAATTGGTTTAACATAACAAATTGGCTGTGGTATATAAAATTATTCATAATGATAGTAGGAGGCTTGGT
AGGTTTAAGAATAGTTTTTGCTGTACTTTCTATAGTGAATAGAGTTAGGCAGGGATATTCACCATTATCG
TTTCAGACCCACCTCCCAACCCCGAGGGGACCCATGCATTGCATCTCAATTAGTCAGCAACCAGGTGTGG
AAAGTCCCCAGGCTCCCCAGCAGGCAGAAGTATGCAAAGCATGCGTCTCAATTAGTCAGCAACCATAGTC
CCGCCCCTAACTCCGCCCATCCCGCCCCTAACTCCGCCCAGTTCCGCCCATTCTCCGCCCCATGGCTGAC
TAATTTTTTTTATTTATGCAGAGGCCGAGGCCGCCTCGGCCTCTGAGCTATTCCAGAAGTAGTGAGGAGG
CTTTTTTGGAGGCCTAGGCTTTTGCAAAAAGCTTTCTAGAGGTACCACCGGAGCTTACCATGACCGAGTA
CAAGCCCACGGTGCGCCTCGCCACCCGCGACGACGTCCCCAGGGCCGTACGCACCCTCGCCGCCGCGTTC
GCCGACTACCCCGCCACGCGCCACACCGTCGATCCGGACCGCCACATCGAGCGGGTCACCGAGCTGCAAG
AACTCTTCCTCACGCGCGTCGGGCTCGACATCGGCAAGGTGTGGGTCGCGGACGACGGCGCCGCCGTGGC
GGTCTGGACCACGCCGGAGAGCGTCGAAGCGGGGGCGGTGTTCGCCGAGATCGGCCCGCGCATGGCCGAG
TTGAGCGGTTCCCGGCTGGCCGCGCAGCAACAGATGGAAGGCCTCCTGGCGCCGCACCGGCCCAAGGAGC
CCGCGTGGTTCCTGGCCACCGTCGGCGTCTCGCCCGACCACCAGGGCAAGGGTCTGGGCAGCGCCGTCGT
GCTCCCCGGAGTGGAGGCGGCCGAGCGCGCCGGGGTGCCCGCCTTCCTGGAGACCTCCGCGCCCCGCAAC
CTCCCCTTCTACGAGCGGCTCGGCTTCACCGTCACCGCCGACGTCGAGGTGCCCGAAGGACCGCGCACCT
GGTGCATGACCCGCAAGCCCGGTGCCAGTTAACGAATTCTAGATCTTGAGACAAATGGCAGTATTCATCC
ACAATTTTAAAAGAAAAGGGGGGATTGGGGGGTACAGTGCAGGGGAAAGAATAGTAGACATAATAGCAAC
AGACATACAAACTAAAGAATTACAAAAACAAATTACAAAAATTCAAAATTTTCGGGTTTATTACAGGGAC
AGCAGAGATCCACTTTGGCGCCGGCTCGAGGCCTGCAGGTGCAAAGATGGATAAAGTTTTAAACAGAGAG
GAATCTTTGCAGCTAATGGACCTTCTAGGTCTTGAAAGGAGTGGGAATTGGCTCCGGTGCCCGTCAGTGG
GCAGAGCGCACATCGCCCACAGTCCCCGAGAAGTTGGGGGGAGGGGTCGGCAATTGAACCGGTGCCTAGA
GAAGGTGGCGCGGGGTAAACTGGGAAAGTGATGTCGTGTACTGGCTCCGCCTTTTTCCCGAGGGTGGGGG
AGAACCGTATATAAGTGCAGTAGTCGCCGTGAACGTTCTTTTTCGCAACGGGTTTGCCGCCAGAACACAG
GTAAGTGCCGTGTGTGGTTCCCGCGGGCCTGGCCTCTTTACGGGTTATGGCCCTTGCGTGCCTTGAATTA
CTTCCACCTGGCTGCAGTACGTGATTCTTGATCCCGAGCTTCGGGTTGGAAGTGGGTGGGAGAGTTCGAG
GCCTTGCGCTTAAGGAGCCCCTTCGCCTCGTGCTTGAGTTGAGGCCTGGCCTGGGCGCTGGGGCCGCCGC
GTGCGAATCTGGTGGCACCTTCGCGCCTGTCTCGCTGCTTTCGATAAGTCTCTAGCCATTTAAAATTTTT
GATGACCTGCTGCGACGCTTTTTTTCTGGCAAGATAGTCTTGTAAATGCGGGCCAAGATCTGCACACTGG
TATTTCGGTTTTTGGGGCCGCGGGCGGCGACGGGGCCCGTGCGTCCCAGCGCACATGTTCGGCGAGGCGG
GGCCTGCGAGCGCGGCCACCGAGAATCGGACGGGGGTAGTCTCAAGCTGGCCGGCCTGCTCTGGTGCCTG
GCCTCGCGCCGCCGTGTATCGCCCCGCCCTGGGCGGCAAGGCTGGCCCGGTCGGCACCAGTTGCGTGAGC
GGAAAGATGGCCGCTTCCCGGCCCTGCTGCAGGGAGCTCAAAATGGAGGACGCGGCGCTCGGGAGAGCGG
GCGGGTGAGTCACCCACACAAAGGAAAAGGGCCTTTCCGTCCTCAGCCGTCGCTTCATGTGACTCCACGG
AGTACCGGGCGCCGTCCAGGCACCTCGATTAGTTCTCGAGCTTTTGGAGTACGTCGTCTTTAGGTTGGGG
GGAGGGGTTTTATGCGATGGAGTTTCCCCACACTGAGTGGGTGGAGACTGAAGTTAGGCCAGCTTGGCAC
TTGATGTAATTCTCCTTGGAATTTGCCCTTTTTGAGTTTGGATCTTGGTTCATTCTCAAGCCTCAGACAG
TGGTTCAAAGTTTTTTTCTTCCATTTCAGGTGTCGTGAGGCTAGCATCGATTGATCAACAAGTTTGTACA
AAAAAGCAGGCTTCACCATGACCAGCCCCTCCCCACGCATCCAGATAATCTCCACCGACTCTGCTGTAGC
CTCACCTCAGCGCATTCAGGGCTCTGAACCTGCCTCTGGCCCATTGAGTGTTTTCACATCTTTGAACAAA
GAGAAGATTGTCACAGACCAGCAGACAGGACAGAAAATCCAGATAGTCACCGCAGTGGACGCCTCCGGAT
CCCCCAAACAGCAGTTCATCCTGACCAGCCCAGATGGAGCTGGAACTGGGAAGGTGATCCTGGCTTCCCC
AGAGACATCCAGCGCCAAGCAACTCATATTCACCACCTCAGACAACCTCGTCCCTGGCAGGATCCAGATT
GTCACGGATTCTGCCTCTGTGGAGCGTTTACTGGGGAAGACGGACGTCCAGCGGCCCCAGGTGGTAGAGT
ACTGTGTGGTCTGTGGCGACAAAGCCTCCGGCCGTCACTATGGGGCTGTCAGTTGTGAAGGTTGCAAAGG
TTTCTTCAAAAGGAGTGTGAGGAAAAATTTGACCTACAGCTGCCGGAGCAACCAAGACTGCATCATCAAT
AAACATCACCGGAACCGCTGTCAGTTTTGCCGGCTGAAAAAATGCTTAGAGATGGGCATGAAAATGGAAT
CTGTGCAGAGTGAACGGAAGCCCTTCGATGTGCAACGGGAGAAACCAAGCAATTGTGCTGCTTCAACTGA
GAAAATCTATATCCGGAAAGACCTGAGAAGTCCCCTGATAGCTACTCCCACGTTTGTGGCAGACAAAGAT
GGAGCAAGACAAACAGGTCTTCTTGATCCAGGGATGCTTGTGAACATCCAGCAGCCTTTGATACGTGAGG
ATGGTACAGTTCTCCTGGCCACGGATTCTAAGGCTGAAACAAGCCAGGGAGCTCTGGGCACACTGGCAAA
TGTAGTGACCTCCCTTGCCAACCTAAGTGAATCTTTGAACAACGGTGACACTTCAGAAATCCAGCCAGAG
GACCAGTCTGCAAGTGAGATAACTCGGGCATTTGATACCTTAGCTAAAGCACTTAATACCACAGACAGCT
CCTCTTCTCCAAGCTTGGCAGATGGGATAGACACCAGTGGAGGAGGGAGCATCCACGTCATCAGCAGAGA
CCAGTCGACACCCATCATTGAGGTTGAAGGCCCCCTCCTTTCAGACACACACGTCACATTTAAGCTAACA
ATGCCCAGTCCAATGCCAGAGTACCTCAACGTGCACTACATCTGTGAGTCTGCATCCCGTCTGCTTTTCC
TCTCAATGCACTGGGCTCGGTCAATCCCAGCCTTTCAGGCACTTGGGCAGGACTGCAACACCAGCCTTGT
GCGGGCCTGCTGGAATGAGCTCTTCACCCTCGGCCTGGCCCAGTGTGCCCAGGTCATGAGTCTCTCCACC
ATCCTGGCTGCCATTGTCAACCACCTGCAGAACAGCATCCAGGAAGATAAACTTTCTGGTGACCGGATAA
AGCAAGTCATGGAGCACATCTGGAAGCTGCAGGAGTTCTGTAACAGCATGGCGAAGCTGGATATAGATGG
CTATGAGTATGCATACCTTAAAGCTATAGTTCTCTTTAGCCCCGATCATCCAGGTTTGACCAGCACAAGC
CAGATTGAAAAATTCCAAGAAAAGGCACAGATGGAGTTGCAGGACTATGTTCAGAAAACCTACTCAGAAG
ACACCTACCGATTGGCCCGGATCCTCGTTCGCCTGCCGGCACTCAGGCTGATGAGCTCCAACATAACAGA
AGAACTTTTTTTTACTGGTCTCATTGGCAATGTTTCGATAGACAGCATAATCCCCTACATCCTCAAGATG
GAGACAGCAGAGTATAATGGCCAGATCACCGGAGCCAGTCTAGACCCAGCTTTCTTGTACAAAGTGGTTG
ATATCGGTAAGCCTATCCCTAACCCTCTCCTCGGTCTCGATTCTACGTAGTAATGAACTAGTCCGTAACT
TGAAAGTATTTCGATTTCTTGGCTTTATATATCTTGTGGAAAGGACGACCGTAGACTGTAACGTTAATAG
GGACGCGTTAAGTCGACAATCAACCTCTGGATTACAAAATTTGTGAAAGATTGACTGGTATTCTTAACTA
TGTTGCTCCTTTTACGCTATGTGGATACGCTGCTTTAATGCCTTTGTATCATGCTATTGCTTCCCGTATG
GCTTTCATTTTCTCCTCCTTGTATAAATCCTGGTTGCTGTCTCTTTATGAGGAGTTGTGGCCCGTTGTCA
GGCAACGTGGCGTGGTGTGCACTGTGTTTGCTGACGCAACCCCCACTGGTTGGGGCATTGCCACCACCTG
TCAGCTCCTTTCCGGGACTTTCGCTTTCCCCCTCCCTATTGCCACGGCGGAACTCATCGCCGCCTGCCTT
GCCCGCTGCTGGACAGGGGCTCGGCTGTTGGGCACTGACAATTCCGTGGTGTTGTCGGGGAAATCATCGT
CCTTTCCTTGGCTGCTCGCCTGTGTTGCCACCTGGATTCTGCGCGGGACGTCCTTCTGCTACGTCCCTTC
GGCCCTCAATCCAGCGGACCTTCCTTCCCGCGGCCTGCTGCCGGCTCTGCGGCCTCTTCCGCGTCTTCGC
CTTCGCCCTCAGACGAGTCGGATCTCCCTTTGGGCCGCCTCCCCGCGTCGACTTTAAGACCAATGACTTA
CAAGGCAGCTGTAGATCTTAGCCACTTTTTAAAAGAAAAGGGGGGACTGGAAGGGCTAATTCACTCCCAA
CGAAGACAAGATCTGCTTTTTGCTTGTACTGGGTCTCTCTGGTTAGACCAGATCTGAGCCTGGGAGCTCT
CTGGCTAACTAGGGAACCCACTGCTTAAGCCTCAATAAAGCTTGCCTTGAGTGCTTCAAGTAGTGTGTGC
CCGTCTGTTGTGTGACTCTGGTAACTAGAGATCCCTCAGACCCTTTTAGTCAGTGTGGAAAATCTCTAGC
AGTACGTATAGTAGTTCATGTCATCTTATTATTCAGTATTTATAACTTGCAAAGAAATGAATATCAGAGA
GTGAGAGGAACTTGTTTATTGCAGCTTATAATGGTTACAAATAAAGCAATAGCATCACAAATTTCACAAA
TAAAGCATTTTTTTCACTGCATTCTAGTTGTGGTTTGTCCAAACTCATCAATGTATCTTATCATGTCTGG
CTCTAGCTATCCCGCCCCTAACTCCGCCCATCCCGCCCCTAACTCCGCCCAGTTCCGCCCATTCTCCGCC
CCATGGCTGACTAATTTTTTTTATTTATGCAGAGGCCGAGGCCGCCTCGGCCTCTGAGCTATTCCAGAAG
TAGTGAGGAGGCTTTTTTGGAGGCCTAGGGACGTACCCAATTCGCCCTATAGTGAGTCGTATTACGCGCG
CTCACTGGCCGTCGTTTTACAACGTCGTGACTGGGAAAACCCTGGCGTTACCCAACTTAATCGCCTTGCA
GCACATCCCCCTTTCGCCAGCTGGCGTAATAGCGAAGAGGCCCGCACCGATCGCCCTTCCCAACAGTTGC
GCAGCCTGAATGGCGAATGGG
[124 nt withheld, positions 7652-7775]
C
[91 nt withheld, positions 7777-7867]
A
[49 nt withheld, positions 7869-7917]
CCTTTGACGTTGGAGTCCACGTTCTTT
[37 nt withheld, positions 7945-7981]
ACCCTATCTCGGTCTATTCTTTTGATTTATAAGGGATTTTGCCGATTTCGGCCTATTGGTTAAAAAATGA
GCTGATTTAACAAAAATTTAACGCGAATTTTAACAAAATATTAACGCTTACAATTTAGGTGGCACTTTTC
GGGGAAATGTGCGCGGAACCCCTATTTGTTTATTTTTCTAAATACATTCAAATATGTATCCGCTCATGAG
ACAATAACCCTGATAAATGCTTCAATAATATTGAAAAAGGAAGAGTATGAGTATTCAACATTTCCGTGTC
GCCCTTATTCCCTTTTTTGCGGCATTTTGCCTTCCTGTTTTTGCTCACCCAGAAACGCTGGTGAAAGTAA
AAGATGCTGAAGATCAGTTGGGTGCACGAGTGGGTTACATCGAACTGGATCTCAACAGCGGTAAGATCCT
TGAGAGTTTTCGCCCCGAAGAACGTTTTCCAATGATGAGCACTTTTAAAGTTCTGCTATGTGGCGCGGTA
TTATCCCGTATTGACGCCGGGCAAGAGCAACTCGGTCGCCGCATACACTATTCTCAGAATGACTTGGTTG
AGTACTCACCAGTCACAGAAAAGCATCTTACGGATGGCATGACAGTAAGAGAATTATGCAGTGCTGCCAT
AACCATGAGTGATAACACTGCGGCCAACTTACTTCTGACAACGATCGGAGGACCGAAGGAGCTAACCGCT
TTTTTGCACAACATGGGGGATCATGTAACTCGCCTTGATCGTTGGGAACCGGAGCTGAATGAAGCCATAC
CAAACGACGAGCGTGACACCACGATGCCTGTAGCAATGGCAACAACGTTGCGCAAACTATTAACTGGCGA
ACTACTTACTCTAGCTTCCCGGCAACAATTAATAGACTGGATGGAGGCGGATAAAGTTGCAGGACCACTT
CTGCGCTCGGCCCTTCCGGCTGGCTGGTTTATTGCTGATAAATCTGGAGCCGGTGAGCGTGGGTCTCGCG
GTATCATTGCAGCACTGGGGCCAGATGGTAAGCCCTCCCGTATCGTAGTTATCTACACGACGGGGAGTCA
GGCAACTATGGATGAACGAAATAGACAGATCGCTGAGATAGGTGCCTCACTGATTAAGCATTGGTAACTG
TCAGACCAAGTTTACTCATATATACTTTAGATTGATTTAAAACTTCATTTTTAATTTAAAAGGATCTAGG
TGAAGATCCTTTTTGATAATCTCATGACCAAAATCCCTTAACGTGAGTTTTCGTTCCACTGAGCGTCAGA
CCCCGTAGAAAAGATCAAAGGATCTTCTTGAGATCCTTTTTTTCTGCGCGTAATCTGCTGCTTGCAAACA
AAAAAACCACCGCTACCAGCGGTGGTTTGTTTGCCGGATCAAGAGCTACCAACTCTTTTTCCGAAGGTAA
CTGGCTTCAGCAGAGCGCAGATACCAAATACTGTTCTTCTAGTGTAGCCGTAGTTAGGCCACCACTTCAA
GAACTCTGTAGCACCGCCTACATACCTCGCTCTGCTAATCCTGTTACCAGTGGCTGCTGCCAGTGGCGAT
AAGTCGTGTCTTACCGGGTTGGACTCAAGACGATAGTTACCGGATAAGGCGCAGCGGTCGGGCTGAACGG
GGGGTTCGTGCACACAGCCCAGCTTGGAGCGAACGACCTACACCGAACTGAGATACCTACAGCGTGAGCT
ATGAGAAAGCGCCACGCTTCCCGAAGGGAGAAAGGCGGACAGGTATCCGGTAAGCGGCAGGGTCGGAACA
GGAGAGCGCACGAGGGAGCTTCCAGGGGGAAACGCCTGGTATCTTTATAGTCCTGTCGGGTTTCGCCACC
TCTGACTTGAGCGTCGATTTTTGTGATGCTCGTCAGGGGGGCGGAGCCTATGGAAAAACGCCAGCAACGC
GGCCTTTTTACGGTTCCTGGCCTTTTGCTGGCCTTTTGCTCACATGTTCTTTCCTGCGTTATCCCCTGAT
TCTGTGGATAACCGTATTACCGCCTTTGAGTGAGCTGATACCGCTCGCCGCAGCCGAACGACCGAGCGCA
GCGAGTCAGTGAGCGAGGAAGCGGAAGAGCGCCCAATACGCAAACCGCCTCTCCCCGCGCGTTGGCCGAT
TCATTAATGCAGCTGGCACGACAGGTTTCCCGACTGGAAAGCGGGCAGTGAGCGCAACGCAATTAATGTG
AGTTAGCTCACTCATTAGGCACCCCAGGCTTTACACTTTATGCTTCCGGCTCGTATGTTGTGTGGAATTG
TGAGCGGATAACAATTTCACACAGGAAACAGCTATGACCATGATTACGCCAAGCGCGCAATTAACCCTCA
CTAAAGGGAACAAAAGCTGGAGCTGCAAGC
