>Addgene plasmid #144441 | TFORF2965 | depositor partial sequence | sequence record 285438 | Insert
ATCGATTGATCAACAAGTTTGTACAAAAAAGCAGGCTTCACCATGACCAGCCCCTCCCCACGCATCCAGA
TAATCTCCACCGACTCTGCTGTAGCCTCACCTCAGCGCATTCAGGGCTCTGAACCTGCCTCTGGCCCATT
GAGTGTTTTCACATCTTTGAACAAAGAGAAGATTGTCACAGACCAGCAGACAGGACAGAAAATCCAGATA
GTCACCGCAGTGGACGCCTCCGGATCCCCCAAACAGCAGTTCATCCTGACCAGCCCAGATGGAGCTGGAA
CTGGGAAGGTGATCCTGGCTTCCCCAGAGACATCCAGCGCCAAGCAACTCATATTCACCACCTCAGACAA
CCTCGTCCCTGGCAGGATCCAGATTGTCACGGATTCTGCCTCTGTGGAGCGTTTACTGGGGAAGACGGAC
GTCCAGCGGCCCCAGGTGGTAGAGTACTGTGTGGTCTGTGGCGACAAAGCCTCCGGCCGTCACTATGGGG
CTGTCAGTTGTGAAGGTTGCAAAGGTTTCTTCAAAAGGAGTGTGAGGAAAAATTTGACCTACAGCTGCCG
GAGCAACCAAGACTGCATCATCAATAAACATCACCGGAACCGCTGTCAGTTTTGCCGGCTGAAAAAATGC
TTAGAGATGGGCATGAAAATGGAATCTGTGCAGAGTGAACGGAAGCCCTTCGATGTGCAACGGGAGAAAC
CAAGCAATTGTGCTGCTTCAACTGAGAAAATCTATATCCGGAAAGACCTGAGAAGTCCCCTGATAGCTAC
TCCCACGTTTGTGGCAGACAAAGATGGAGCAAGACAAACAGGTCTTCTTGATCCAGGGATGCTTGTGAAC
ATCCAGCAGCCTTTGATACGTGAGGATGGTACAGTTCTCCTGGCCACGGATTCTAAGGCTGAAACAAGCC
AGGGAGCTCTGGGCACACTGGCAAATGTAGTGACCTCCCTTGCCAACCTAAGTGAATCTTTGAACAACGG
TGACACTTCAGAAATCCAGCCAGAGGACCAGTCTGCAAGTGAGATAACTCGGGCATTTGATACCTTAGCT
AAAGCACTTAATACCACAGACAGCTCCTCTTCTCCAAGCTTGGCAGATGGGATAGACACCAGTGGAGGAG
GGAGCATCCACGTCATCAGCAGAGACCAGTCGACACCCATCATTGAGGTTGAAGGCCCCCTCCTTTCAGA
CACACACGTCACATTTAAGCTAACAATGCCCAGTCCAATGCCAGAGTACCTCAACGTGCACTACATCTGT
GAGTCTGCATCCCGTCTGCTTTTCCTCTCAATGCACTGGGCTCGGTCAATCCCAGCCTTTCAGGCACTTG
GGCAGGACTGCAACACCAGCCTTGTGCGGGCCTGCTGGAATGAGCTCTTCACCCTCGGCCTGGCCCAGTG
TGCCCAGGTCATGAGTCTCTCCACCATCCTGGCTGCCATTGTCAACCACCTGCAGAACAGCATCCAGGAA
GATAAACTTTCTGGTGACCGGATAAAGCAAGTCATGGAGCACATCTGGAAGCTGCAGGAGTTCTGTAACA
GCATGGCGAAGCTGGATATAGATGGCTATGAGTATGCATACCTTAAAGCTATAGTTCTCTTTAGCCCCGA
TCATCCAGGTTTGACCAGCACAAGCCAGATTGAAAAATTCCAAGAAAAGGCACAGATGGAGTTGCAGGAC
TATGTTCAGAAAACCTACTCAGAAGACACCTACCGATTGGCCCGGATCCTCGTTCGCCTGCCGGCACTCA
GGCTGATGAGCTCCAACATAACAGAAGAACTTTTTTTTACTGGTCTCATTGGCAATGTTTCGATAGACAG
CATAATCCCCTACATCCTCAAGATGGAGACAGCAGAGTATAATGGCCAGATCACCGGAGCCAGTCTAGAC
CCAGCTTTCTTGTACAAAGTGGTTGATATCGGTAAGCCTATCCCTAACCCTCTCCTCGGTCTCGATTCTA
CGTAGTAATGAACTAGTCCGTAACTTGAAAGTATTTCGATTTCTTGGCTTTATATATCTTGTGGAAAGGA
CGACCGTAGACTGTAACGTTAATAGGG
