>Addgene plasmid #144441 | TFORF2965 | depositor partial sequence | sequence record 285439 | Barcode
CCGTAGACTGTAACGTTAATAGGG
